Addgene plasmid #118627: Dead-Laconic/pcDNA3.1(-)
Purpose: To express in mammalian cells a lactate FRET sensor negative control.
Depositing lab: Luis Felipe Barros. Depositing organization: Centro de Estudios Cientificos. Publication: Monitoring Lactate Dynamics in Individual Macrophages with a Genetically Encoded Probe. Baeza-Lehnert F, Flores CA, Guequen A, Barros LF. Methods Mol Biol. 2020;2184:19-30. doi: 10.1007/978-1-0716-0802-9_2. PubMed 32808215.
Backbone
  Vector backbone: pcDNA3.1(-)
  Backbone manufacturer: ThermoFisher Scientific
  Backbone size w/o insert (bp): 5419
  Total vector size (bp): 7648
  Vector type: Mammalian Expression
  Selectable markers: Neomycin (select with G418)
Growth in bacteria
  Bacterial resistance: Ampicillin, 100 μg/mL
  Growth temperature: 37°C
  Growth strain: DH5alpha
  Copy number: High Copy
Gene/Insert
  Gene/Insert name: Dead-Laconic
  Species: Synthetic
  Insert size (bp): 2229
  Mutation: Change Histidine 151 to Aspartic Acid of Escherichia coli LldR
  Promoter: CMV Promoter
  Cloning method: Restriction Enzyme; 5′ cloning site BamHI (not destroyed); 3′ cloning site HindIII (not destroyed)
  Sequencing primers: 5′ TAATACGACTCACTATAGGG; 3′ TAGAAGGCACAGTCGAGG
Terms and licenses: Academic/Nonprofit Terms; Industry Terms: Not Available to Industry
How to cite: Dead-Laconic/pcDNA3.1(-) was a gift from Luis Felipe Barros (Addgene plasmid # 118627 ; http://n2t.net/addgene:118627 ; RRID:Addgene_118627)
