[The description below was written by a language model from this plasmid's Addgene catalogue record and pLannotate feature annotations shown in this document.]
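Description:
Dead-Laconic/pcDNA3.1(-) is a mammalian expression plasmid of about 7.6 kb built on the commercial pcDNA3.1(-) backbone. It is maintained in E. coli as a high-copy plasmid through a ColE1/pUC-type origin and selected with ampicillin via the β-lactamase gene. An f1 origin is also present, allowing single-stranded DNA production. For mammalian cells, an SV40 early promoter drives a neomycin phosphotransferase gene followed by an SV40 polyadenylation signal, so stable transfectants can be selected with G418. Several short annotated fragments (bom, a truncated HIV-1 LTR match, ble, lacI and lac promoter/operator remnants) appear to be backbone remnants or partial annotation matches rather than functional parts of the design.

The payload is a synthetic insert of roughly 2.2 kb cloned between BamHI and HindIII sites, expressed from the CMV immediate early enhancer/promoter and terminated by the bovine growth hormone polyadenylation signal. A T7 promoter lies just upstream of the insert. The feature table shows the sensor architecture as three consecutive coding segments on the same strand: the cyan fluorescent protein mTFP1, the E. coli lactate-responsive transcriptional regulator LldR, and the yellow fluorescent protein Venus. In this type of sensor, ligand binding to the central domain alters energy transfer between the flanking fluorophores. The "dead" version carries a histidine-to-aspartate substitution at position 151 of LldR, and the record describes it as a negative control for the lactate FRET sensor. Expressed in parallel with the functional sensor, it would help distinguish genuine lactate-dependent signals from unrelated changes in fluorescence ratio. The associated publication concerns monitoring lactate dynamics in individual macrophages.
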