Features (pLannotate 1.2.2; 22 found; start..end, strand, type, name):
     28..80      -  misc_feature   bom (fragment): basis of mobility region from pBR322
    235..614     +  enhancer       CMV enhancer: human cytomegalovirus immediate early enhancer
    615..818     +  promoter       CMV promoter: human cytomegalovirus (CMV) immediate early promoter
    814..847     +  LTR            5' LTR (truncated) (fragment): truncated 5' long terminal repeat (LTR) from HIV-1
    863..881     +  promoter       T7 promoter: promoter for bacteriophage T7 RNA polymerase
    987..1694    +  CDS            mTFP1: mTFP1 is a basic (constitutively fluorescent) cyan fluorescent protein published in 2006, derived from Clavularia sp.. It has low acid sensitivity.
   1707..2480    +  CDS            lldR: LLDR_ECOLI - Also known as lctR. Experimental evidence at transcript level: Swiss-Prot protein existence level 2. May be a regulatory protein for the LCT genes. From Escherichia coli (strain K12).
   2496..3215    +  CDS            Venus: yellow fluorescent protein (YFP) with fast and efficient maturation (Nagai et al., 2002) mammalian codon-optimized
   3248..3472    +  polyA_signal   bGH poly(A) signal: bovine growth hormone polyadenylation signal
   3476..3497    +  promoter       SV40 promoter (fragment): SV40 enhancer and early promoter
   3518..3946    +  rep_origin     f1 ori (sequence partly withheld): f1 bacteriophage origin of replication; arrow indicates direction of (+) strand synthesis
   3960..4289    +  promoter       SV40 promoter: SV40 enhancer and early promoter
   4356..5147    +  CDS            neo: KKA2_KLEPN - Also known as kan, nptII. Experimental evidence at protein level: Swiss-Prot protein existence level 1. Resistance to kanamycin, neomycin, paromomycin, ribostamycin, butirosin and gentamicin B. From Klebsiella pneumoniae.
   5171..5329    +  CDS            ble (fragment): BLE_KLEPN - Experimental evidence at protein level: Swiss-Prot protein existence level 1. Binding protein with a strong affinity to the bleomycin family of antibiotics. Binds to CL990; an antimitotic-antibiotic compound. From Klebsiella pneumoniae.
   5324..5445    +  polyA_signal   SV40 poly(A) signal: SV40 polyadenylation signal
   5518..5534    -  protein_bind   lac operator: The lac repressor binds to the lac operator to inhibit transcription in E. coli. This inhibition can be relieved by adding lactose or isopropyl-β-D-thiogalactopyranoside (IPTG). lac repressor encoded by lacI
   5542..5572    -  promoter       lac promoter: promoter for the E. coli lac operon
   5587..5608    -  protein_bind   CAP binding site: CAP binding activates transcription in the presence of cAMP. E. coli catabolite activator protein
   5621..5713    -  CDS            lacI (fragment): lac repressor; lacI; The lac repressor binds to the lac operator to inhibit transcription in E. coli. This inhibition can be relieved by adding lactose or isopropyl-β-D-thiogalactopyranoside (IPTG).
   5896..6484    -  rep_origin     ori: high-copy-number ColE1/pMB1/pBR322/pUC origin of replication
   6655..7515    -  CDS            AmpR: β-lactamase; bla; confers resistance to ampicillin, carbenicillin, and related antibiotics
   7516..7620    -  promoter       AmpR promoter: bla
>Addgene plasmid #118627 | Dead-Laconic/pcDNA3.1(-) | addgene full sequence | sequence record 231761 | Addgene NGS Result
GACGGATCGGGAGATCTCCCGATCCCCTATGGTGCACTCTCAGTACAATCTGCTCTGATGCCGCATAGTT
AAGCCAGTATCTGCTCCCTGCTTGTGTGTTGGAGGTCGCTGAGTAGTGCGCGAGCAAAATTTAAGCTACA
ACAAGGCAAGGCTTGACCGACAATTGCATGAAGAATCTGCTTAGGGTTAGGCGTTTTGCGCTGCTTCGCG
ATGTACGGGCCAGATATACGCGTTGACATTGATTATTGACTAGTTATTAATAGTAATCAATTACGGGGTC
ATTAGTTCATAGCCCATATATGGAGTTCCGCGTTACATAACTTACGGTAAATGGCCCGCCTGGCTGACCG
CCCAACGACCCCCGCCCATTGACGTCAATAATGACGTATGTTCCCATAGTAACGCCAATAGGGACTTTCC
ATTGACGTCAATGGGTGGAGTATTTACGGTAAACTGCCCACTTGGCAGTACATCAAGTGTATCATATGCC
AAGTACGCCCCCTATTGACGTCAATGACGGTAAATGGCCCGCCTGGCATTATGCCCAGTACATGACCTTA
TGGGACTTTCCTACTTGGCAGTACATCTACGTATTAGTCATCGCTATTACCATGGTGATGCGGTTTTGGC
AGTACATCAATGGGCGTGGATAGCGGTTTGACTCACGGGGATTTCCAAGTCTCCACCCCATTGACGTCAA
TGGGAGTTTGTTTTGGCACCAAAATCAACGGGACTTTCCAAAATGTCGTAACAACTCCGCCCCATTGACG
CAAATGGGCGGTAGGCGTGTACGGTGGGAGGTCTATATAAGCAGAGCTCTCTGGCTAACTAGAGAACCCA
CTGCTTACTGGCTTATCGAAATTAATACGACTCACTATAGGGAGACCCAAGCTGGCTAGCGTTTAAACGG
GCCCTCTAGACTCGAGCGGCCGCCACTGTGCTGGATATCTGCAGAATTCCACCACACTGGACTAGTGGAT
CCGAACATGGTGAGCAAGGGCGAGGAGACCACAATGGGCGTAATCAAGCCCGACATGAAGATCAAGCTGA
AGATGGAGGGCAACGTGAATGGCCACGCCTTCGTGATCGAGGGCGAGGGCGAGGGCAAGCCCTACGACGG
CACCAACACCATCAACCTGGAGGTGAAGGAGGGAGCCCCCCTGCCCTTCTCCTACGACATTCTGACCACC
GCGTTCGCCTACGGCAACAGGGCCTTCACCAAGTACCCCGACGACATCCCCAACTACTTCAAGCAGTCCT
TCCCCGAGGGCTACTCTTGGGAGCGCACCATGACCTTCGAGGACAAGGGCATCGTGAAGGTGAAGTCCGA
CATCTCCATGGAGGAGGACTCCTTCATCTACGAGATACACCTCAAGGGCGAGAACTTCCCCCCCAACGGC
CCCGTGATGCAGAAGAAGACCACCGGCTGGGACGCCTCCACCGAGAGGATGTACGTGCGCGACGGCGTGC
TGAAGGGCGACGTCAAGCACAAGCTGCTGCTGGAGGGCGGCGGCCACCACCGCGTTGACTTCAAGACCAT
CTACAGGGCCAAGAAGGCGGTGAAGCTGCCCGACTATCACTTTGTGGACCACCGCATCGAGATCCTGAAC
CACGACAAGGACTACAACAAGGTGACCGTTTACGAGAGCGCCGTGGCCCGCAACTCCACCGACGGCATGG
ACGAGCTGTACAAGAGATCTGGTACCATGATTGTTTTACCCAGACGCCTGTCAGACGAGGTTGCCGATCG
TGTGCGGGCGCTGATTGATGAAAAAAACCTGGAAGCGGGCATGAAGTTGCCCGCTGAGCGCCAACTGGCG
ATGCAACTCGGCGTATCACGTAATTCACTGCGCGAGGCGCTGGCAAAACTGGTGAGTGAAGGCGTGCTGC
TCAGTCGACGCGGCGGCGGGACGTTTATTCGCTGGCGTCATGACACATGGTCGGAGCAAAACATCGTCCA
GCCGCTAAAAACACTGATGGCCGATGATCCGGATTACAGTTTCGATATTCTGGAAGCCCGCTACGCCATT
GAAGCCAGCACCGCATGGCATGCGGCAATGCGCGCCACACCTGGCGACAAAGAAAAGATTCAGCTTTGCT
TTGAAGCAACGCTAAGTGAAGACCCGGATATCGCCTCACAAGCGGACGTTCGTTTTGATCTGGCGATTGC
CGAAGCCTCACATAACATCGTGCTGCTGCAAACCATGCGCGGTTTCTTCGATGTCCTGCAATCCTCAGTG
AAGCATAGCCGTCAGCGGATGTATCTGGTGCCACCGGTTTTTTCACAACTGACCGAACAACATCAGGCTG
TCATTGACGCCATTTTTGCCGGTGATGCTGACGGGGCGCGTAAAGCAATGATGGCGCACCTTAGTTTTGT
TCACACCACCATGAAACGATTCGATGAAGATCAGGCTCGCCACGCACGGATTACCCGCCTGCCCGGTGAG
CATAATGAGCATTCGAGGGAGAAAAACGCACTTAAGAGATCTACCATGGTGAGCAAGGGCGAGGAGCTGT
TCACCGGGGTGGTGCCCATCCTGGTCGAGCTGGACGGCGACGTAAACGGCCACAAGTTCAGCGTGTCCGG
CGAGGGCGAGGGCGATGCCACCTACGGCAAGCTGACCCTGAAGCTGATCTGCACCACCGGCAAGCTGCCC
GTGCCCTGGCCCACCCTCGTGACCACCCTGGGCTACGGCCTGCAGTGCTTCGCCCGCTACCCCGACCACA
TGAAGCAGCACGACTTCTTCAAGTCCGCCATGCCCGAAGGCTACGTCCAGGAGCGCACCATCTTCTTCAA
GGACGACGGCAACTACAAGACCCGCGCCGAGGTGAAGTTCGAGGGCGACACCCTGGTGAACCGCATCGAG
CTGAAGGGCATCGACTTCAAGGAGGACGGCAACATCCTGGGGCACAAGCTGGAGTACAACTACAACAGCC
ACAACGTCTATATCACCGCCGACAAGCAGAAGAACGGCATCAAGGCCAACTTCAAGATCCGCCACAACAT
CGAGGACGGCGGCGTGCAGCTCGCCGACCACTACCAGCAGAACACCCCCATCGGCGACGGCCCCGTGCTG
CTGCCCGACAACCACTACCTGAGCTACCAGTCCGCCCTGAGCAAAGACCCCAACGAGAAGCGCGATCACA
TGGTCCTGCTGGAGTTCGTGACCGCCGCCGGGATCACTCTCGGCATGGACGAGCTGTACAAGTAAAAGCT
TAAGTTTAAACCGCTGATCAGCCTCGACTGTGCCTTCTAGTTGCCAGCCATCTGTTGTTTGCCCCTCCCC
CGTGCCTTCCTTGACCCTGGAAGGTGCCACTCCCACTGTCCTTTCCTAATAAAATGAGGAAATTGCATCG
CATTGTCTGAGTAGGTGTCATTCTATTCTGGGGGGTGGGGTGGGGCAGGACAGCAAGGGGGAGGATTGGG
AAGACAATAGCAGGCATGCTGGGGATGCGGTGGGCTCTATGGCTTCTGAGGCGGAAAGAACCAGCTGGGG
CTCTAGGGGGTATCCCC
[124 nt withheld, positions 3518-3641]
C
[91 nt withheld, positions 3643-3733]
A
[49 nt withheld, positions 3735-3783]
CCTTTGACGTTGGAGTCCACGTTCTTT
[37 nt withheld, positions 3811-3847]
ACCCTATCTCGGTCTATTCTTTTGATTTATAAGGGATTTTGCCGATTTCGGCCTATTGGTTAAAAAATGA
GCTGATTTAACAAAAATTTAACGCGAATTAATTCTGTGGAATGTGTGTCAGTTAGGGTGTGGAAAGTCCC
CAGGCTCCCCAGCAGGCAGAAGTATGCAAAGCATGCATCTCAATTAGTCAGCAACCAGGTGTGGAAAGTC
CCCAGGCTCCCCAGCAGGCAGAAGTATGCAAAGCATGCATCTCAATTAGTCAGCAACCATAGTCCCGCCC
CTAACTCCGCCCATCCCGCCCCTAACTCCGCCCAGTTCCGCCCATTCTCCGCCCCATGGCTGACTAATTT
TTTTTATTTATGCAGAGGCCGAGGCCGCCTCTGCCTCTGAGCTATTCCAGAAGTAGTGAGGAGGCTTTTT
TGGAGGCCTAGGCTTTTGCAAAAAGCTCCCGGGAGCTTGTATATCCATTTTCGGATCTGATCAAGAGACA
GGATGAGGATCGTTTCGCATGATTGAACAAGATGGATTGCACGCAGGTTCTCCGGCCGCTTGGGTGGAGA
GGCTATTCGGCTATGACTGGGCACAACAGACAATCGGCTGCTCTGATGCCGCCGTGTTCCGGCTGTCAGC
GCAGGGGCGCCCGGTTCTTTTTGTCAAGACCGACCTGTCCGGTGCCCTGAATGAACTGCAGGACGAGGCA
GCGCGGCTATCGTGGCTGGCCACGACGGGCGTTCCTTGCGCAGCTGTGCTCGACGTTGTCACTGAAGCGG
GAAGGGACTGGCTGCTATTGGGCGAAGTGCCGGGGCAGGATCTCCTGTCATCTCACCTTGCTCCTGCCGA
GAAAGTATCCATCATGGCTGATGCAATGCGGCGGCTGCATACGCTTGATCCGGCTACCTGCCCATTCGAC
CACCAAGCGAAACATCGCATCGAGCGAGCACGTACTCGGATGGAAGCCGGTCTTGTCGATCAGGATGATC
TGGACGAAGAGCATCAGGGGCTCGCGCCAGCCGAACTGTTCGCCAGGCTCAAGGCGCGCATGCCCGACGG
CGAGGATCTCGTCGTGACCCATGGCGATGCCTGCTTGCCGAATATCATGGTGGAAAATGGCCGCTTTTCT
GGATTCATCGACTGTGGCCGGCTGGGTGTGGCGGACCGCTATCAGGACATAGCGTTGGCTACCCGTGATA
TTGCTGAAGAGCTTGGCGGCGAATGGGCTGACCGCTTCCTCGTGCTTTACGGTATCGCCGCTCCCGATTC
GCAGCGCATCGCCTTCTATCGCCTTCTTGACGAGTTCTTCTGAGCGGGACTCTGGGGTTCGAAATGACCG
ACCAAGCGACGCCCAACCTGCCATCACGAGATTTCGATTCCACCGCCGCCTTCTATGAAAGGTTGGGCTT
CGGAATCGTTTTCCGGGACGCCGGCTGGATGATCCTCCAGCGCGGGGATCTCATGCTGGAGTTCTTCGCC
CACCCCAACTTGTTTATTGCAGCTTATAATGGTTACAAATAAAGCAATAGCATCACAAATTTCACAAATA
AAGCATTTTTTTCACTGCATTCTAGTTGTGGTTTGTCCAAACTCATCAATGTATCTTATCATGTCTGTAT
ACCGTCGACCTCTAGCTAGAGCTTGGCGTAATCATGGTCATAGCTGTTTCCTGTGTGAAATTGTTATCCG
CTCACAATTCCACACAACATACGAGCCGGAAGCATAAAGTGTAAAGCCTGGGGTGCCTAATGAGTGAGCT
AACTCACATTAATTGCGTTGCGCTCACTGCCCGCTTTCCAGTCGGGAAACCTGTCGTGCCAGCTGCATTA
ATGAATCGGCCAACGCGCGGGGAGAGGCGGTTTGCGTATTGGGCGCTCTTCCGCTTCCTCGCTCACTGAC
TCGCTGCGCTCGGTCGTTCGGCTGCGGCGAGCGGTATCAGCTCACTCAAAGGCGGTAATACGGTTATCCA
CAGAATCAGGGGATAACGCAGGAAAGAACATGTGAGCAAAAGGCCAGCAAAAGGCCAGGAACCGTAAAAA
GGCCGCGTTGCTGGCGTTTTTCCATAGGCTCCGCCCCCCTGACGAGCATCACAAAAATCGACGCTCAAGT
CAGAGGTGGCGAAACCCGACAGGACTATAAAGATACCAGGCGTTTCCCCCTGGAAGCTCCCTCGTGCGCT
CTCCTGTTCCGACCCTGCCGCTTACCGGATACCTGTCCGCCTTTCTCCCTTCGGGAAGCGTGGCGCTTTC
TCATAGCTCACGCTGTAGGTATCTCAGTTCGGTGTAGGTCGTTCGCTCCAAGCTGGGCTGTGTGCACGAA
CCCCCCGTTCAGCCCGACCGCTGCGCCTTATCCGGTAACTATCGTCTTGAGTCCAACCCGGTAAGACACG
ACTTATCGCCACTGGCAGCAGCCACTGGTAACAGGATTAGCAGAGCGAGGTATGTAGGCGGTGCTACAGA
GTTCTTGAAGTGGTGGCCTAACTACGGCTACACTAGAAGAACAGTATTTGGTATCTGCGCTCTGCTGAAG
CCAGTTACCTTCGGAAAAAGAGTTGGTAGCTCTTGATCCGGCAAACAAACCACCGCTGGTAGCGGTGGTT
TTTTTGTTTGCAAGCAGCAGATTACGCGCAGAAAAAAAGGATCTCAAGAAGATCCTTTGATCTTTTCTAC
GGGGTCTGACGCTCAGTGGAACGAAAACTCACGTTAAGGGATTTTGGTCATGAGATTATCAAAAAGGATC
TTCACCTAGATCCTTTTAAATTAAAAATGAAGTTTTAAATCAATCTAAAGTATATATGAGTAAACTTGGT
CTGACAGTTACCAATGCTTAATCAGTGAGGCACCTATCTCAGCGATCTGTCTATTTCGTTCATCCATAGT
TGCCTGACTCCCCGTCGTGTAGATAACTACGATACGGGAGGGCTTACCATCTGGCCCCAGTGCTGCAATG
ATACCGCGAGACCCACGCTCACCGGCTCCAGATTTATCAGCAATAAACCAGCCAGCCGGAAGGGCCGAGC
GCAGAAGTGGTCCTGCAACTTTATCCGCCTCCATCCAGTCTATTAATTGTTGCCGGGAAGCTAGAGTAAG
TAGTTCGCCAGTTAATAGTTTGCGCAACGTTGTTGCCATTGCTACAGGCATCGTGGTGTCACGCTCGTCG
TTTGGTATGGCTTCATTCAGCTCCGGTTCCCAACGATCAAGGCGAGTTACATGATCCCCCATGTTGTGCA
AAAAAGCGGTTAGCTCCTTCGGTCCTCCGATCGTTGTCAGAAGTAAGTTGGCCGCAGTGTTATCACTCAT
GGTTATGGCAGCACTGCATAATTCTCTTACTGTCATGCCATCCGTAAGATGCTTTTCTGTGACTGGTGAG
TACTCAACCAAGTCATTCTGAGAATAGTGTATGCGGCGACCGAGTTGCTCTTGCCCGGCGTCAATACGGG
ATAATACCGCGCCACATAGCAGAACTTTAAAAGTGCTCATCATTGGAAAACGTTCTTCGGGGCGAAAACT
CTCAAGGATCTTACCGCTGTTGAGATCCAGTTCGATGTAACCCACTCGTGCACCCAACTGATCTTCAGCA
TCTTTTACTTTCACCAGCGTTTCTGGGTGAGCAAAAACAGGAAGGCAAAATGCCGCAAAAAAGGGAATAA
GGGCGACACGGAAATGTTGAATACTCATACTCTTCCTTTTTCAATATTATTGAAGCATTTATCAGGGTTA
TTGTCTCATGAGCGGATACATATTTGAATGTATTTAGAAAAATAAACAAATAGGGGTTCCGCGCACATTT
CCCCGAAAAGTGCCACCTGACGTC
